Addgene plasmid #71252: pGME
Purpose: luciferase reporter with GM-CSF promoter + 717 bp Bgl II GM-CSF enhancer
Depositing lab: Peter Cockerill. Publication: The human granulocyte-macrophage colony-stimulating factor gene is autonomously regulated in vivo by an inducible tissue-specific enhancer. Cockerill PN, Bert AG, Roberts D, Vadas MA. Proc Natl Acad Sci U S A. 1999 Dec 21;96(26):15097-102. PubMed 10611344.
Backbone
  Vector backbone: pGM
  Backbone manufacturer: Cockerill lab, Addgene plasmid 71250
  Total vector size (bp): 6766
  Vector type: Mammalian Expression, Luciferase
Growth in bacteria
  Bacterial resistance: Ampicillin, 100 μg/mL
  Growth temperature: 37°C
  Growth strain: DH5alpha
  Copy number: High Copy
Gene/Insert
  Gene/Insert name: GM-CSF enhancer (alt name: colony stimulating factor 2 (granulocyte-macrophage))
  Species: H. sapiens (human)
  Entrez Gene: CSF2 (a.k.a. CSF, GMCSF)
  Promoter: GM-CSF
  Tag / fusion protein: luciferase (C terminal on backbone)
  Cloning method: Restriction Enzyme; 5′ cloning site BglII (not destroyed); 3′ cloning site BglII (not destroyed)
  Sequencing primers: 5′ unknown; 3′ LucNRev
Terms and licenses: Academic/Nonprofit Terms; Industry Terms: Not Available to Industry
Depositor comments: Note that the 717-bp GM-CSF enhancer contains an extra G at position 118 from the sequence published in Cockerill et al. Proc Natl Acad Sci USA. 1993;90:2466–2470. JM109 are the cells used by the author for pXPG and its derivatives.
How to cite: pGME was a gift from Peter Cockerill (Addgene plasmid # 71252 ; http://n2t.net/addgene:71252 ; RRID:Addgene_71252)
