[The description below was written by a language model from this plasmid's Addgene catalogue record and pLannotate feature annotations shown in this document.]
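Description:
pGME is a mammalian luciferase reporter plasmid built on the pGM backbone, which is itself a derivative of the pXPG reporter series. It carries the human GM-CSF (CSF2) promoter driving firefly luciferase, with a 717 bp BglII fragment containing the human GM-CSF enhancer added at a BglII site that was preserved on both sides of the insert. The depositor notes that this enhancer fragment has one extra G relative to the originally published enhancer sequence. The catalogue gives a total size of 6,766 bp, whereas the deposited full sequence is 7,477 nt, a discrepancy the record does not explain.

In the annotated sequence, a short pUC-type polylinker remnant lies upstream of the enhanced luc+ luciferase coding region. The enhancer and promoter are not annotated as features, but they presumably occupy the unannotated stretch before the luciferase gene. Downstream of luciferase are SV40-derived processing elements, namely the small t antigen intron and an SV40 polyadenylation signal, along with incidental fragments of the SV40 T antigen and VP1 sequences carried along with that segment. Two further SV40 poly(A) signals sit in tandem just upstream of the regulatory region, an arrangement typically used to terminate read-through transcription from the plasmid backbone so that the luciferase signal reflects only the inserted elements. Propagation in E. coli relies on a high-copy ColE1/pMB1-type origin, with pBR322 bom and a rop remnant nearby, and selection is by ampicillin resistance through β-lactamase.

The construct is used in transfection assays to measure how the GM-CSF enhancer modulates activity of the GM-CSF promoter, most naturally by comparison with the enhancer-less parent pGM.
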