Features (pLannotate 1.2.2; 17 found; start..end, strand, type, name):
    729..746     +  misc_feature   MCS (fragment): pUC18/19 multiple cloning site
   1466..3118    +  CDS            luciferase: firefly luciferase; luc+; enhanced luc+ version of the luciferase gene
   3127..3201    +  CDS            small t antigen (fragment): SV40 (simian virus 40) small t antigen
   3203..3268    +  intron         small t intron: SV40 (simian virus 40) small t antigen intron
   3398..3418    +  CDS            SV40 NLS: nuclear localization signal of SV40 (simian virus 40) large T antigen
   3737..3820    +  CDS            large T antigen (fragment): large T antigen from SV40 (simian virus 40)
   3840..3974    +  polyA_signal   SV40 poly(A) signal: SV40 polyadenylation signal
   3976..4740    -  CDS            VP1_SV40 (fragment): Experimental evidence at protein level: Swiss-Prot protein existence level 1. Forms an icosahedral capsid with a T=7 symmetry and a 40 nm diameter. The capsid is composed of 72 pentamers linked to each other by disulfide bonds and associated with VP2 or VP3 proteins. Binds to N- glycolylneuraminic analog of the ganglioside GM1 on the cell surface to provide virion attachment to target cell (PubMed:18353982). Once attached, the virion is internalized by caveolin-mediated endocytosis and traffics to the endoplasmic reticulum. Inside the endoplasmic reticulum, the protein folding machinery isomer
   4831..4935    +  promoter       AmpR promoter: bla
   4936..5796    +  CDS            AmpR: β-lactamase; bla; confers resistance to ampicillin, carbenicillin, and related antibiotics
   5967..6555    +  rep_origin     ori: high-copy-number ColE1/pMB1/pBR322/pUC origin of replication
   6741..6881    -  misc_feature   bom: basis of mobility region from pBR322
   6983..7022    -  CDS            rop (fragment): Rop protein, which maintains plasmids at low copy number; rop
   7024..7100    +  CDS            large T antigen (fragment): large T antigen from SV40 (simian virus 40)
   7120..7254    +  polyA_signal   SV40 poly(A) signal: SV40 polyadenylation signal
   7252..7328    +  CDS            large T antigen (fragment): large T antigen from SV40 (simian virus 40)
   7348..5       +  polyA_signal   SV40 poly(A) signal (across the origin): SV40 polyadenylation signal
>Addgene plasmid #71252 | pGME | depositor full sequence | sequence record 131892 | pGME sequence 7477 bps
GGATCCAAGCTCAGATCTCAGGTCCCCAGAGATAACAAGAACCCTCATCAAGGGTTGGACAGGTCAAAGA
AGGATCAGATCAGCCCCAAAGCCTGTGCGGGGGTGCCATGGTACCGAAGGGACTTTGAGGCCCATTTCCT
TCCCCTTGTGATAATGTCTCTCGTGATAAGGATCCTGGAGTGACTCAAGCCCCTGTTTCCTACAGAGCCT
GTGGGGTGGACACGCATAGGAAACTCCTTCCAGAGGGTTTTCTCCTGTCTCTGTAGGAAGGGGGGCCCCA
GAGGGGTCATACCACCCATCGTGGTCCCCGCCTCTGCCCTGCCACAGCCCCATCGGAGCCCCTGAGTCAG
CATGGCTGGCTATCGGTTGACACTGTTTAAAATACAGTGCAATCTAGGAATGCCTGCCTGTGTCATGGCC
TCAGCCCTGATGTCATCTTTCCATGAGAAAGATGTGTGGCTGCCCACAAACCTCATCACCAAACCCATGG
ATTTCTGTCCTGTTTGTGCTGACTTGGGCACCTGCAGGCCACCACTGCCGAAATGGATTTCTTATTATGA
CTCTTGCTTTCCTCCTTTCCTTCCCTCCTAGGCCCTTGGCCACTGGCCTGTTACTTGCCCATCTGTTATG
TCCCAGCCCTTAAACACAGCTTTGCTGGCCCTCAGCTCTTCTTCCTGAATAACTTCCGTGGCCTCAGCTA
CCACACAGACATGTACCGCTGCCAGATCTCGAGCTCGGTACCCGGGTCGACAAGCTTCGCGAGGTCACCA
GCTTGCTGAGAGTGGCTGCAGTCTCGCTGCTGGATGTGCACATGGTGGTCATTCCCTCTGCTCACAGGGG
CAGGGGTCCCCCCTTACTGGACTGAGGTTGCCCCCTGCTCCAGGTCCTGGGTGGGAGCCCATGTGAACTG
TCAGTGGGGCAGGTCTGTGAGAGCTCCCCTCACACTCAAGTCTCTCACAGTGGCCAGAGAAGAGGAAGGC
TGGAGTCAGAATGAGGCACCAGGGCGGGCATAGCCTGCCCAAAGGCCCCTGGGATTACAGGCAGGATGGG
GAGCCCTATCTAAGTGTCTCCCACGCCCCACCCCAGCCATTCCAGGCCAGGAAGTCCAAACTGTGCCCCT
CAGAGGGAGGGGGCAGCCTCAGGCCCATTCAGACTGCCCAGGGAGGGCTGGAGAGCCCTCAGGAAGGCGA
GTGGGTGGGCTGTCGGTTCTTGGAAAGGTTCATTAATGAAAACCCCCAAGCCTGACCACCTAGGGAAAAG
GCTCACCGTTCCCATGTGTGGCTGATAAGGGCCAGGAGATTCCACAGTTCAGGTAGTTCCCCCGCCTCCC
TGGCATTTTGTGGTCACCATTAATCATTTCCTCTGTGTATTTAAGAGCTCTTTTGCCAGTGAGCCCAGTA
CACAGAGAGAAAGGCTAAAGTTCTGTCGACAAGCTTGGCATTCCGGTACTGTTGGTAAAGCCACCATGGA
AGACGCCAAAAACATAAAGAAAGGCCCGGCGCCATTCTATCCGCTGGAAGATGGAACCGCTGGAGAGCAA
CTGCATAAGGCTATGAAGAGATACGCCCTGGTTCCTGGAACAATTGCTTTTACAGATGCACATATCGAGG
TGGACATCACTTACGCTGAGTACTTCGAAATGTCCGTTCGGTTGGCAGAAGCTATGAAACGATATGGGCT
GAATACAAATCACAGAATCGTCGTATGCAGTGAAAACTCTCTTCAATTCTTTATGCCGGTGTTGGGCGCG
TTATTTATCGGAGTTGCAGTTGCGCCCGCGAACGACATTTATAATGAACGTGAATTGCTCAACAGTATGG
GCATTTCGCAGCCTACCGTGGTGTTCGTTTCCAAAAAGGGGTTGCAAAAAATTTTGAACGTGCAAAAAAA
GCTCCCAATCATCCAAAAAATTATTATCATGGATTCTAAAACGGATTACCAGGGATTTCAGTCGATGTAC
ACGTTCGTCACATCTCATCTACCTCCCGGTTTTAATGAATACGATTTTGTGCCAGAGTCCTTCGATAGGG
ACAAGACAATTGCACTGATCATGAACTCCTCTGGATCTACTGGTCTGCCTAAAGGTGTCGCTCTGCCTCA
TAGAACTGCCTGCGTGAGATTCTCGCATGCCAGAGATCCTATTTTTGGCAATCAAATCATTCCGGATACT
GCGATTTTAAGTGTTGTTCCATTCCATCACGGTTTTGGAATGTTTACTACACTCGGATATTTGATATGTG
GATTTCGAGTCGTCTTAATGTATAGATTTGAAGAAGAGCTGTTTCTGAGGAGCCTTCAGGATTACAAGAT
TCAAAGTGCGCTGCTGGTGCCAACCCTATTCTCCTTCTTCGCCAAAAGCACTCTGATTGACAAATACGAT
TTATCTAATTTACACGAAATTGCTTCTGGTGGCGCTCCCCTCTCTAAGGAAGTCGGGGAAGCGGTTGCCA
AGAGGTTCCATCTGCCAGGTATCAGGCAAGGATATGGGCTCACTGAGACTACATCAGCTATTCTGATTAC
ACCCGAGGGGGATGATAAACCGGGCGCGGTCGGTAAAGTTGTTCCATTTTTTGAAGCGAAGGTTGTGGAT
CTGGATACCGGGAAAACGCTGGGCGTTAATCAAAGAGGCGAACTGTGTGTGAGAGGTCCTATGATTATGT
CCGGTTATGTAAACAATCCGGAAGCGACCAACGCCTTGATTGACAAGGATGGATGGCTACATTCTGGAGA
CATAGCTTACTGGGACGAAGACGAACACTTCTTCATCGTTGACCGCCTGAAGTCTCTGATTAAGTACAAA
GGCTATCAGGTGGCTCCCGCTGAATTGGAATCCATCTTGCTCCAACACCCCAACATCTTCGACGCAGGTG
TCGCAGGTCTTCCCGACGATGACGCCGGTGAACTTCCCGCCGCCGTTGTTGTTTTGGAGCACGGAAAGAC
GATGACGGAAAAAGAGATCGTGGATTACGTCGCCAGTCAAGTAACAACCGCGAAAAAGTTGCGCGGAGGA
GTTGTGTTTGTGGACGAAGTACCGAAAGGTCTTACCGGAAAACTCGACGCAAGAAAAATCAGAGAGATCC
TCATAAAGGCCAAGAAGGGCGGAAAGATCGCCGTGTAATTCTAGAGGATCTTTGTGAAGGAACCTTACTT
CTGTGGTGTGACATAATTGGACAAACTACCTACAGAGATTTAAAGCTCTAAGGTAAATATAAAATTTTTA
AGTGTATAATGTGTTAAACTACTGATTCTAATTGTTTGTGTATTTTAGATTCCAACCTATGGAACTGATG
AATGGGAGCAGTGGTGGAATGCCTTTAATGAGGAAAACCTGTTTTGCTCAGAAGAAATGCCATCTAGTGA
TGATGAGGCTACTGCTGACTCTCAACATTCTACTCCTCCAAAAAAGAAGAGAAAGGTAGAAGACCCCAAG
GACTTTCCTTCAGAATTGCTAAGTTTTTTGAGTCATGCTGTGTTTAGTAATAGAACTCTTGCTTGCTTTG
CTATTTACACCACAAAGGAAAAAGCTGCACTGCTATACAAGAAAATTATGGAAAAATATTCTGTAACCTT
TATAAGTAGGCATAACAGTTATAATCATAACATACTGTTTTTTCTTACTCCACACAGGCATAGAGTGTCT
GCTATTAATAACTATGCTCAAAAATTGTGTACCTTTAGCTTTTTAATTTGTAAAGGGGTTAATAAGGAAT
ATTTGATGTATAGTGCCTTGACTAGAGATCATAATCAGCCATACCACATTTGTAGAGGTTTTACTTGCTT
TAAAAAACCTCCCACACCTCCCCCTGAACCTGAAACATAAAATGAATGCAATTGTTGTTAACTTGTTTAT
TGCAGCTTATAATGGTTACAAATAAAGCAATAGCATCACAAATTTCACAAATAAAGCATTTTTTTCACTG
CATTCTAGTTGTGGTTTGTCCAAACTCATCAATGTATCTTATCATGTCTGGATCGATCCCCAGGAAGCTC
CTCTGTGTCCTCATAAACCCTAACCTCCTCTACTTGAGAGGACATTCCAATCATAGGCTGCCCATCCACC
CTCTGTGTCCTCCTGTTAATTAGGTCACTTAACAAAAAGGAAATTGGGTAGGGGTTTTTCACAGACCGCT
TTCTAAGGGTAATTTTAAAATATCTGGGAAGTCCCTTCCACTGCTGTGTTCCAGAAGTGTTGGTAAACAG
CCCACAAATGTCAACAGCAGAAACATACAAGCTGTCAGCTTTGCACAAGGGCCCAACACCCTGCTCATCA
AGAAGCACTGTGGTTGCTGTGTTAGTAATGTGCAAAACAGGAGGCACATTTTCCCCACCTGTGTAGGTTC
CAAAATATCTAGTGTTTTCATTTTTACTTGGATCAGGAACCCAGCACTCCACTGGATAAGCATTATCCTT
ATCCAAAACAGCCTTGTGGTCAGTGTTCATCTGCTGACTGTCAACTGTAGCATTTTTTGGGGTTACAGTT
TGAGCAGGATATTTGGTCCTGTAGTTTGCTAACACACCCTGCAGCTCCAAAGGTTCCCCACCAACAGCAA
AAAAATGAAAATTTGACCCTTGAATGGGTTTTCCAGCACCATTTTCATGAGTTTTTTGTGTCCCTGAATG
CAAGTTTAACATAGCAGTTACCCCAATAACCTCAGTTTTAACAGTAACAGCTTCCCACATCAAAATATTT
CCACAGGTTAAGTCCTCATTTAAATTAGGCAAAGGAATTCTTGAAGACGAAAGGGCCTCGTGATACGCCT
ATTTTTATAGGTTAATGTCATGATAATAATGGTTTCTTAGACGTCAGGTGGCACTTTTCGGGGAAATGTG
CGCGGAACCCCTATTTGTTTATTTTTCTAAATACATTCAAATATGTATCCGCTCATGAGACAATAACCCT
GATAAATGCTTCAATAATATTGAAAAAGGAAGAGTATGAGTATTCAACATTTCCGTGTCGCCCTTATTCC
CTTTTTTGCGGCATTTTGCCTTCCTGTTTTTGCTCACCCAGAAACGCTGGTGAAAGTAAAAGATGCTGAA
GATCAGTTGGGTGCACGAGTGGGTTACATCGAACTGGATCTCAACAGCGGTAAGATCCTTGAGAGTTTTC
GCCCCGAAGAACGTTTTCCAATGATGAGCACTTTTAAAGTTCTGCTATGTGGCGCGGTATTATCCCGTGT
TGACGCCGGGCAAGAGCAACTCGGTCGCCGCATACACTATTCTCAGAATGACTTGGTTGAGTACTCACCA
GTCACAGAAAAGCATCTTACGGATGGCATGACAGTAAGAGAATTATGCAGTGCTGCCATAACCATGAGTG
ATAACACTGCGGCCAACTTACTTCTGACAACGATCGGAGGACCGAAGGAGCTAACCGCTTTTTTGCACAA
CATGGGGGATCATGTAACTCGCCTTGATCGTTGGGAACCGGAGCTGAATGAAGCCATACCAAACGACGAG
CGTGACACCACGATGCCTGCAGCAATGGCAACAACGTTGCGCAAACTATTAACTGGCGAACTACTTACTC
TAGCTTCCCGGCAACAATTAATAGACTGGATGGAGGCGGATAAAGTTGCAGGACCACTTCTGCGCTCGGC
CCTTCCGGCTGGCTGGTTTATTGCTGATAAATCTGGAGCCGGTGAGCGTGGGTCTCGCGGTATCATTGCA
GCACTGGGGCCAGATGGTAAGCCCTCCCGTATCGTAGTTATCTACACGACGGGGAGTCAGGCAACTATGG
ATGAACGAAATAGACAGATCGCTGAGATAGGTGCCTCACTGATTAAGCATTGGTAACTGTCAGACCAAGT
TTACTCATATATACTTTAGATTGATTTAAAACTTCATTTTTAATTTAAAAGGATCTAGGTGAAGATCCTT
TTTGATAATCTCATGACCAAAATCCCTTAACGTGAGTTTTCGTTCCACTGAGCGTCAGACCCCGTAGAAA
AGATCAAAGGATCTTCTTGAGATCCTTTTTTTCTGCGCGTAATATGCTGCTTGCAAACAAAAAAACCACC
GCTACCAGCGGTGGTTTGTTTGCCGGATCAAGAGCTACCAACTCTTTTTCCGAAGGTAACTGGCTTCAGC
AGAGCGCAGATACCAAATACTGTCCTTCTAGTGTAGCCGTAGTTAGGCCACCACTTCAAGAACTCTGTAG
CACCGCCTACATACCTCGCTCTGCTAATCCTGTTACCAGTGGCTGCTGCCAGTGGCGATAAGTCGTGTCT
TACCGGGTTGGACTCAAGACGATAGTTACCGGATAAGGCGCAGCGGTCGGGCTGAACGGGGGGTTCGTGC
ACACAGCCCAGCTTGGAGCGAACGACCTACACCGAACTGAGATACCTACAGCGTGAGCTATGAGAAAGCG
CCACGCTTCCCGAAGGGAGAAAGGCGGACAGGTATCCGGTAAGCGGCAGGGTCGGAACAGGAGAGCGCAC
GAGGGAGCTTCCAGGGGGAAACGCCTGGTATCTTTATAGTCCTGTCGGGTTTCGCCACCTCTGACTTGAG
CGTCGATTTTTGTGATGCTCGTCAGGGGGGCGGAGCCTATGGAAAAACGCCAGCAACGCGGCCTTTTTAC
GGTTCCTGGCCTTTTGCTGGCCTTTTGCTCACATGTTCTTTCCTGCGTTATCCCCTGATTCTGTGGATAA
CCGTATTACCGCCTTTGAGTGAGCTGATACCGCTCGCCGCAGCCGAACGACCGAGCGCAGCGAGTCAGTG
AGCGAGGAAGCGGAAGAGCGCCTGATGCGGTATTTTCTCCTTACGCATCTGTGCGGTATTTCACACCGCA
TATGGTGCACTCTCAGTACAATCTGCTCTGATGCCGCATAGTTAAGCCAGTATACACTCCGCTATCGCTA
CGTGACTGGGTCATGGCTGCGCCCCGACACCCGCCAACACCCGCTGACGCGCCCTGACGGGCTTGTCTGC
TCCCGGCATCCGCTTACAGACAAGCTGTGACCGTCTCCGGGAGCTGCATGTGTCAGAGGTTTTCACCGTC
ATCACCGAAACGCGCGAGGCAGGATCAGCCATATCACATTTGTAGAGGTTTTACTTGCTTTAAAAAACCT
CCCACACCTCCCCCTGAACCTGAAACATAAAATGAATGCAATTGTTGTTAACTTGTTTATTGCAGCTTAT
AATGGTTACAAATAAAGCAATAGCATCACAAATTTCACAAATAAAGCATTTTTTTCACTGCATTCTAGTT
GTGGTTTGTCCAAACTCATCAATGTATCTTATCATGTCTGGATCAGCCATATCACATTTGTAGAGGTTTT
ACTTGCTTTAAAAAACCTCCCACACCTCCCCCTGAACCTGAAACATAAAATGAATGCAATTGTTGTTAAC
TTGTTTATTGCAGCTTATAATGGTTACAAATAAAGCAATAGCATCACAAATTTCACAAATAAAGCATTTT
TTTCACTGCATTCTAGTTGTGGTTTGTCCAAACTCATCAATGTATCTTATCATGTCT
