>Addgene plasmid #71252 | pGME | addgene partial sequence | sequence record 129650 | MUHD1 5'-AGAATGTTGAGAGTCAGCAGTAGC-3'
ACAGGTTTTCCTCATTAAAGGCATTCCACCACTGCTCCCATTCATCAGTTCCATAGGTTGGAATCTAAAA
TACACAAACAATTAGAATCAGTAGTTTAACACATTATACACTTAAAAATTTTATATTTACCTTAGAGCTT
TAAATCTCTGTAGGTAGTTTGTCCAATTATGTCACACCACAGAAGTAAGGTTCCTTCACAAAGATCCTCT
AGAATTACACGGCGATCTTTCCGCCCTTCTTGGCCTTTATGAGGATCTCTCTGATTTTTCTTGCGTCGAG
TTTTCCGGTAAGACCTTTCGGTACTTCGTCCACAAACACAACTCCTCCGCGCAACTTTTTCGCGGTTGTT
ACTTGACTGGCGACGTAATCCACGATCTCTTTTTCCGTCATCGTCTTTCCGTGCTCCAAAACAACAACGG
CGGCGGGAAGTTCACCGGCGTCATCGTCGGGAAGACCTGCGACACCTGCGTCGAAGATGTTGGGGTGTTG
GAGCAAGATGGATTCCAATTCAGCGGGAGCCACCTGATAGCCTTTGTACTTAATCAGAGACTTCAGGCGG
TCAACGATGAAGAAGTGTTCGTCTTCGTCCCAGTAAGCTATGTCTCCAGAATGTAGCCATCCATCCTTGT
CAATCAAGGCGTTGGTCGCTTCCGGATTGTTTACATAACCGGACATAATCATAGGACCTCTCACACACAG
TTCGCCTCTTTGATTAACGCCCAGCGTTTTCCCGGTATCCAGATCCACAACCTTCGCTTCAAA
