>Addgene plasmid #71252 | pGME | addgene partial sequence | sequence record 129651 | LucNRev 5'-CCTTATGCAGTTGCTCTCC-3'
CGGGCCTTTCTTTATGTTTTTGGCGTCTTCCATGGTGGCTTTACCAACAGTACCGGAATGCCAAGCTTGT
CGACAGAACTTTAGCCTTTCTCTCTGTGTACTGGGCTCACTGGCAAAAGAGCTCTTAAATACACAGAGGA
AATGATTAATGGTGACCACAAAATGCCAGGGAGGCGGGGGAACTACCTGAACTGTGGAATCTCCTGGCCC
TTATCAGCCACACATGGGAACGGTGAGCCTTTTCCCTAGGTGGTCAGGCTTGGGGGTTTTCATTAATGAA
CCTTTCCAAGAACCGACAGCCCACCCACTCGCCTTCCTGAGGGCTCTCCAGCCCTCCCTGGGCAGTCTGA
ATGGGCCTGAGGCTGCCCCCTCCCTCTGAGGGGCACAGTTTGGACTTCCTGGCCTGGAATGGCTGGGGTG
GGGCGTGGGAGACACTTAGATAGGGCTCCCCATCCTGCCTGTAATCCCAGGGGCCTTTGGGCAGGCTATG
CCCGCCCTGGTGCCTCATTCTGACTCCAGCCTTCCTCTTCTCTGGCCACTGTGAGAGACTTGAGTGTGAG
GGGAGCTCTCACAGACCTGCCCCACTGACAGTTCACATGGGCTCCCACCCAGGACCTGGAGCAGGGGGCA
ACCTCAGTCCAGTAAGGGGGGACCCCTGCCCCTGTGAGCAGAGGGAATGACCACCATGTGCACATCCAGC
AGCGAGACTGCAGCCACTCTCAGCAAGCTGGTGACCTCGCGAAGCTTGTCGACCCGGGTACCGAGCTCGA
GATCTGGCAGCGGTACATGTCTGTGTGGTAGCTGAGGCCACGGAAGTTATTCAGGAAGAAGAGCTGAGG
